>Addgene plasmid #107160 | Flag-hPKL S113A | depositor full sequence | sequence record 202151 | Flag-hPKL S113A sequence 8477 bps
TTTGAAAGACCCCACCCGTAGGTGGCAAGCTAGCTTAAGTAACGCCACTTTGCAAGGCATGGAAAAATAC
ATAACTGAGAATAGAAAAGTTCAGATCAAGGTCAGGAACAAAGAAACAGCTGAATACCAAACAGGATATC
TGTGGTAAGCGGTTCCTGCCCCGGCTCAGGGCCAAGAACAGATGAGACAGCTGAGTGATGGGCCAAACAG
GATATCTGTGGTAAGCAGTTCCTGCCCCGGCTCGGGGCCAAGAACAGATGGTCCCCAGATGCGGTCCAGC
CCTCAGCAGTTTCTAGTGAATCATCAGATGTTTCCAGGGTGCCCCAAGGACCTGAAAATGACCCTGTACC
TTATTTGAACTAACCAATCAGTTCGCTTCTCGCTTCTGTTCGCGCGCTTCCGCTCTCCGAGCTCAATAAA
AGAGCCCACAACCCCTCACTCGGCGCGCCAGTCTTCCGATAGACTGCGTCGCCCGGGTACCCGTATTCCC
AATAAAGCCTCTTGCTGTTTGCATCCGAATCGTGGTCTCGCTGTTCCTTGGGAGGGTCTCCTCTGAGTGA
TTGACTACCCACGACGGGGGTCTTTCATTTGGGGGCTCGTCCGGGATTTGGAGACCCCTGCCCAGGGACC
ACCGACCCACCACCGGGAGGTAAGCTGGCCAGCAACTTATCTGTGTCTGTCCGATTGTCTAGTGTCTATG
TTTGATGTTATGCGCCTGCGTCTGTACTAGTTAGCTAACTAGCTCTGTATCTGGCGGACCCGTGGTGGAA
CTGACGAGTTCTGAACACCCGGCCGCAACCCTGGGAGACGTCCCAGGGACTTTGGGGGCCGTTTTTGTGG
CCCGACCTGAGGAAGGGAGTCGATGTGGAATCCGACCCCGTCAGGATATGTGGTTCTGGTAGGAGACGAG
AACCTAAAACAGTTCCCGCCTCCGTCTGAATTTTTGCTTTCGGTTTGGAACCGAAGCCGCGCGTCTTGTC
TGCTGCAGCGCTGCAGCATCGTTCTGTGTTGTCTCTGTCTGACTGTGTTTCTGTATTTGTCTGAAAATTA
GGGCCAGACTGTTACCACTCCCTTAAGTTTGACCTTAGGTCACTGGAAAGATGTCGAGCGGATCGCTCAC
AACCAGTCGGTAGATGTCAAGAAGAGACGTTGGGTTACCTTCTGCTCTGCAGAATGGCCAACCTTTAACG
TCGGATGGCCGCGAGACGGCACCTTTAACCGAGACCTCATCACCCAGGTTAAGATCAAGGTCTTTTCACC
TGGCCCGCATGGACACCCAGACCAGGTCCCCTACATCGTGACCTGGGAAGCCTTGGCTTTTGACCCCCCT
CCCTGGGTCAAGCCCTTTGTACACCCTAAGCCTCCGCCTCCTCTTCCTCCATCCGCCCCGTCTCTCCCCC
TTGAACCTCCTCGTTCGACCCCGCCTCGATCCTCCCTTTATCCAGCCCTCACTCCTTCTCTAGGCGCCGG
AATTCCGATCTGATCAGCTTGCCACAACCCGTACCAAAGATGGATAGATCCGGAAAGCCTGAACTCACCG
CGACGTCTGTCGAGAAGTTTCTGATCGAAAAGTTCGACAGCGTCTCCGACCTGATGCAGCTCTCGGAGGG
CGAAGAATCTCGTGCTTTCAGCTTCGATGTAGGAGGGCGTGGATATGTCCTGCGGGTAAATAGCTGCGCC
GATGGTTTCTACAAAGATCGTTATGTTTATCGGCACTTTGCATCGGCCGCGCTCCCGATTCCGGAAGTGC
TTGACATTGGGGAATTCAGCGAGAGCCTGACCTATTGCATCTCCCGCCGTGCACAGGGTGTCACGTTGCA
AGACCTGCCTGAAACCGAACTGCCCGCTGTTCTGCAGCCGGTCGCGGAGGCCATGGATGCGATCGCTGCG
GCCGATCTTAGCCAGACGAGCGGGTTCGGCCCATTCGGACCGCAAGGAATCGGTCAATACACTACATGGC
GTGATTTCATATGCGCGATTGCTGATCCCCATGTGTATCACTGGCAAACTGTGATGGACGACACCGTCAG
TGCGTCCGTCGCGCAGGCTCTCGATGAGCTGATGCTTTGGGCCGAGGACTGCCCCGAAGTCCGGCACCTC
GTGCACGCGGATTTCGGCTCCAACAATGTCCTGACGGACAATGGCCGCATAACAGCGGTCATTGACTGGA
GCGAGGCGATGTTCGGGGATTCCCAATACGAGGTCGCCAACATCTTCTTCTGGAGGCCGTGGTTGGCTTG
TATGGAGCAGCAGACGCGCTACTTCGAGCGGAGGCATCCGGAGCTTGCAGGATCGCCGCGGCTCCGGGCG
TATATGCTCCGCATTGGTCTTGACCAACTCTATCAGAGCTTGGTTGACGGCAATTTCGATGATGCAGCTT
GGGCGCAGGGTCGATGCGACGCAATCGTCCGATCCGGAGCCGGGACTGTCGGGCGTACACAAATCGCCCG
CAGAAGCGCGGCCGTCTGGACCGATGGCTGTGTAGAAGTACTCGCCGATAGTGGAAACCGACGCCCCAGC
ACTCGTCCGAGGGCAAAGGAATAGAGTAGATGCCGACCGAACAAGAGCTGATTTCGAGAACGCCTCAGCC
AGCAACTCGCGCGAGCCTAGCAAGGCAAATGCGAGAGAACGGCCTTACGCTTGGTGGCACAGTTCTCGTC
CACAGTTCGCTAAGCTCGCTCGGCTGGGTCGCGGGAGGGCCGGTCGCAGTGATTCAGGCCCTTCTGGATT
GTGTTGGTCCCCAGGGCACGATTGTCATGCCCACGCACTCGGGTGATCTGACTGATCCCGCAGATTGGAG
ATCGCCGCCCGTGCCTGCCGATTGGGTGCAGATCTAGAGCTCGCTGATCCGGCCATTAGCCATATTATTC
ATTGGTTATATAGCATAAATCAATATTGGCTATTGGCCATTGCATACGTTGTATCCATATCATAATATGT
ACATTTATATTGGCTCATGTCCAACATTACCGCCATGTTGACATTGATTATTGACTAGTTATTAATAGTA
ATCAATTACGGGGTCATTAGTTCATAGCCCATATATGGAGTTCCGCGTTACATAACTTACGGTAAATGGC
CCGCCTGGCTGACCGCCCAACGACCCCCGCCCATTGACGTCAATAATGACGTATGTTCCCATAGTAACGC
CAATAGGGACTTTCCATTGACGTCAATGGGTGGAGTATTTACGGTAAACTGCCCACTTGGCAGTACATCA
AGTGTATCATATGCCAAGTACGCCCCCTATTGACGTCAATGACGGTAAATGGCCCGCCTGGCATTATGCC
CAGTACATGACCTTATGGGACTTTCCTACTTGGCAGTACATCTACGTATTAGTCATCGCTATTACCATGG
TGATGCGGTTTTGGCAGTACATCAATGGGCGTGGATAGCGGTTTGACTCACGGGGATTTCCAAGTCTCCA
CCCCATTGACGTCAATGGGAGTTTGTTTTGGCACCAAAATCAACGGGACTTTCCAAAATGTCGTAACAAC
TCCGCCCCATTGACGCAAATGGGCGGTAGGCATGTACGGTGGGAGGTCTATATAAGCAGAGCTCGTTTAG
TGAACCGTCAGATCGCCTGGAGACGCCATCCACGCTGTTTTGACCTCCATAGAAGACACCGGGACCGATC
CAGCCTCCGCGGCCCCAAGCTTGTTAACGCCACCATGGACTACAAAGACGATGACGATAAAGCAGAAGGG
CCAGCGGGGTATCTGCGGCGGGCCAGTGTGGCCCAACTGACCCAGGAGCTGGGCACTGCCTTCTTCCAGC
AGCAGCAGCTGCCAGCTGCTATGGCAGACACCTTCCTGGAACACCTCTGCCTACTGGACATTGACTCCGA
GCCCGTGGCTGCTCGCAGTACCAGCATCATTGCCACCATCGGGCCAGCATCTCGCTCCGTGGAGCGCCTC
AAGGAGATGATCAAGGCCGGGATGAACATTGCGCGACTCAACTTCTCCCACGGCTCCCACGAGTACCATG
CTGAGTCCATCGCCAACGTCCGGGAGGCGGTGGAGAGCTTTGCAGGTGCCCCACTCAGCTACCGGCCCGT
GGCCATCGCCCTGGACACCAAGGGACCGGAGATCCGCACTGGGATCCTGCAGGGGGGTCCAGAGTCGGAA
GTGGAGCTGGTGAAGGGCTCCCAGGTGCTGGTGACTGTGGACCCCGCGTTCCGGACGCGGGGGAACGCGA
ACACCGTGTGGGTGGACTACCCCAATATTGTCCGGGTCGTGCCGGTGGGGGGCCGCATCTACATTGACGA
CGGGCTCATCTCCCTAGTGGTCCAGAAAATCGGCCCAGAGGGACTGGTGACCCAAGTGGAGAACGGCGGC
GTCCTGGGCAGCCGGAAGGGCGTGAACTTGCCAGGGGCCCAGGTGGACTTGCCCGGGCTGTCCGAGCAGG
ACGTCCGAGACCTGCGCTTCGGGGTGGAGCATGGGGTGGACATCGTCTTTGCCTCCTTTGTGCGGAAAGC
CAGCGACGTGGCTGCCGTCAGGGCTGCTCTGGGTCCGGAAGGACACGGCATCAAGATCATCAGCAAAATT
GAGAACCACGAAGGCGTGAAGAGGTTTGATGAAATCCTGGAGGTGAGCGACGGCATCATGGTGGCACGGG
GGGACCTAGGCATCGAGATCCCAGCAGAGAAGGTTTTCCTGGCTCAGAAGATGATGATTGGGCGCTGCAA
CTTGGCGGGCAAGCCTGTTGTCTGTGCCACACAGATGCTGGAGAGCATGATTACCAAGCCCCGGCCAACG
AGGGCAGAGACAAGCGATGTCGCCAATGCTGTGCTGGATGGGGCTGACTGCATCATGCTGTCAGGGGAGA
CTGCCAAGGGCAACTTCCCTGTGGAAGCGGTGAAGATGCAGCATGCGATTGCCCGGGAGGCAGAGGCCGC
AGTGTACCACCGGCAGCTGTTTGAGGAGCTACGTCGGGCAGCGCCACTAAGCCGTGATCCCACTGAGGTC
ACCGCCATTGGTGCTGTGGAGGCTGCCTTCAAGTGCTGTGCTGCTGCCATCATTGTGCTGACCACAACTG
GCCGCTCAGCCCAGCTTCTGTCTCGGTACCGACCTCGGGCAGCAGTCATTGCTGTCACCCGCTCTGCCCA
GGCTGCCCGCCAGGTCCACTTATGCCGAGGAGTCTTCCCCTTGCTTTACCGTGAACCTCCAGAAGCCATC
TGGGCAGATGATGTAGATCGCCGGGTGCAATTTGGCATTGAAAGTGGAAAGCTCCGTGGCTTCCTCCGTG
TTGGAGACCTGGTGATTGTGGTGACAGGCTGGCGACCTGGCTCCGGCTACACCAACATCATGAGGGTGCT
AAGCATATCCTGAATCGATAAAATAAAAGATTTTATTTAGTCTCCAGAAAAAGGGGGGAATGAAAGACCC
CACCTGTAGGTTTGGCAAGCTAGCTTAAGTAACGCCATTTTGCAAGGCATGGAAAAATACATAACTGAGA
ATAGAGAAGTTCAGATCAAGGTCAGGAACAGATGGAACAGCTGAATATGGGCCAAACAGGATATCTGTGG
TAAGCAGTTCCTGCCCCGGCTCAGGGCCAAGAACAGATGGAACAGCTGAATATGGGCCAAACAGGATATC
TGTGGTAAGCAGTTCCTGCCCCGGCTCAGGGCCAAGAACAGATGGTCCCCAGATGCGGTCCAGCCCTCAG
CAGTTTCTAGAGAACCATCAGATGTTTCCAGGGTGCCCCAAGGACCTGAAATGACCCTGTGCCTTATTTG
AACTAACCAATCAGTTCGCTTCTCGCTTCTGTTCGCGCGCTTCTGCTCCCCGAGCTCAATAAAAGAGCCC
ACAACCCCTCACTCGGGGCGCCAGTCCTCCGATTGACTGAGTCGCCCGGGTACCCGTGTATCCAATAAAC
CCTCTTGCAGTTGCATCCGACTTGTGGTCTCGCTGTTCCTTGGGAGGGTCTCCTCTGAGTGATTGACTAC
CCGTCAGCGGGGGTCTTTCATTTGGGGGCTCGTCCGGGATCGGGAGACCCCTGCCCAGGGACCACCGACC
CACCACCGGGAGGTAAGCTGGCTGCCTCGCGCGTTTCGGTGATGACGGTGAAAACCTCTGACACATGCAG
CTCCCGGAGACGGTCACAGCTTGTCTGTAAGCGGATGCCGGGAGCAGACAAGCCCGTCAGGGCGCGTCAG
CGGGTGTTGGCGGGTGTCGGGGCGCAGCCATGACCCAGTCACGTAGCGATAGCGGAGTGTATACTGGCTT
AACTATGCGGCATCAGAGCAGATTGTACTGAGAGTGCACCATATGCGGTGTGAAATACCGCACAGATGCG
TAAGGAGAAAATACCGCATCAGGCGCTCTTCCGCTTCCTCGCTCACTGACTCGCTGCGCTCGGTCGTTCG
GCTGCGGCGAGCGGTATCAGCTCACTCAAAGGCGGTAATACGGTTATCCACAGAATCAGGGGATAACGCA
GGAAAGAACATGTGAGCAAAAGGCCAGCAAAAGGCCAGGAACCGTAAAAAGGCCGCGTTGCTGGCGTTTT
TCCATAGGCTCCGCCCCCCTGACGAGCATCACAAAAATCGACGCTCAAGTCAGAGGTGGCGAAACCCGAC
AGGACTATAAAGATACCAGGCGTTTCCCCCTGGAAGCTCCCTCGTGCGCTCTCCTGTTCCGACCCTGCCG
CTTACCGGATACCTGTCCGCCTTTCTCCCTTCGGGAAGCGTGGCGCTTTCTCATAGCTCACGCTGTAGGT
ATCTCAGTTCGGTGTAGGTCGTTCGCTCCAAGCTGGGCTGTGTGCACGAACCCCCCGTTCAGCCCGACCG
CTGCGCCTTATCCGGTAACTATCGTCTTGAGTCCAACCCGGTAAGACACGACTTATCGCCACTGGCAGCA
GCCACTGGTAACAGGATTAGCAGAGCGAGGTATGTAGGCGGTGCTACAGAGTTCTTGAAGTGGTGGCCTA
ACTACGGCTACACTAGAAGGACAGTATTTGGTATCTGCGCTCTGCTGAAGCCAGTTACCTTCGGAAAAAG
AGTTGGTAGCTCTTGATCCGGCAAACAAACCACCGCTGGTAGCGGTGGTTTTTTTGTTTGCAAGCAGCAG
ATTACGCGCAGAAAAAAAGGATCTCAAGAAGATCCTTTGATCTTTTCTACGGGGTCTGACGCTCAGTGGA
ACGAAAACTCACGTTAAGGGATTTTGGTCATGAGATTATCAAAAAGGATCTTCACCTAGATCCTTTTAAA
TTAAAAATGAAGTTTTAAATCAATCTAAAGTATATATGAGTAAACTTGGTCTGACAGTTACCAATGCTTA
ATCAGTGAGGCACCTATCTCAGCGATCTGTCTATTTCGTTCATCCATAGTTGCCTGACTCCCCGTCGTGT
AGATAACTACGATACGGGAGGGCTTACCATCTGGCCCCAGTGCTGCAATGATACCGCGAGACCCACGCTC
ACCGGCTCCAGATTTATCAGCAATAAACCAGCCAGCCGGAAGGGCCGAGCGCAGAAGTGGTCCTGCAACT
TTATCCGCCTCCATCCAGTCTATTAATTGTTGCCGGGAAGCTAGAGTAAGTAGTTCGCCAGTTAATAGTT
TGCGCAACGTTGTTGCCATTGCTGCAGGCATCGTGGTGTCACGCTCGTCGTTTGGTATGGCTTCATTCAG
CTCCGGTTCCCAACGATCAAGGCGAGTTACATGATCCCCCATGTTGTGCAAAAAAGCGGTTAGCTCCTTC
GGTCCTCCGATCGTTGTCAGAAGTAAGTTGGCCGCAGTGTTATCACTCATGGTTATGGCAGCACTGCATA
ATTCTCTTACTGTCATGCCATCCGTAAGATGCTTTTCTGTGACTGGTGAGTACTCAACCAAGTCATTCTG
AGAATAGTGTATGCGGCGACCGAGTTGCTCTTGCCCGGCGTCAACACGGGATAATACCGCGCCACATAGC
AGAACTTTAAAAGTGCTCATCATTGGAAAACGTTCTTCGGGGCGAAAACTCTCAAGGATCTTACCGCTGT
TGAGATCCAGTTCGATGTAACCCACTCGTGCACCCAACTGATCTTCAGCATCTTTTACTTTCACCAGCGT
TTCTGGGTGAGCAAAAACAGGAAGGCAAAATGCCGCAAAAAAGGGAATAAGGGCGACACGGAAATGTTGA
ATACTCATACTCTTCCTTTTTCAATATTATTGAAGCATTTATCAGGGTTATTGTCTCATGAGCGGATACA
TATTTGAATGTATTTAGAAAAATAAACAAATAGGGGTTCCGCGCACATTTCCCCGAAAAGTGCCACCTGA
CGTCTAAGAAACCATTATTATCATGACATTAACCTATAAAAATAGGCGTATCACGAGGCCCTTTCGTCTT
CAAGAATTCATACCAGATCACCGAAAACTGTCCTCCAAATGTGTCCCCCTCACACTCCCAAATTCGCGGG
CTTCTGCCTCTTAGACCACTCTACCCTATTCCCCACACTCACCGGAGCCAAAGCCGCGGCCCTTCCGTTT
CTTTGCT
Features (pLannotate 1.2.2; 18 found; start..end, strand, type, name):
      3..110     +  LTR            3' LTR (ΔU3) (fragment): self-inactivating 3' long terminal repeat (LTR) from Moloney murine leukemia virus
    127..184     +  LTR            LTR (fragment): long terminal repeat from Moloney murine leukemia virus
    198..261     +  LTR            LTR (fragment): long terminal repeat from Moloney murine leukemia virus
    414..589     +  LTR            5' LTR (truncated): truncated long terminal repeat from Moloney murine sarcoma virus
    711..985     +  misc_feature   MESV Ψ (fragment): packaging signal of murine embryonic stem cell virus
   1052..1468    +  CDS            gag (truncated): truncated Moloney murine leukemia virus (MMLV) gag gene lacking the start codon
   1524..2544    +  CDS            HygR (fragment): aminoglycoside phosphotransferase from E. coli; aph(4)-Ia; confers resistance to hygromycin
   2562..2834    +  CDS            yokD (fragment): YOKD_BACSU - Experimental evidence at protein level: Swiss-Prot protein existence level 1. May contribute to antibiotic resistance. From Bacillus subtilis (strain 168).
   2980..3359    +  enhancer       CMV enhancer: human cytomegalovirus immediate early enhancer
   3360..3563    +  promoter       CMV promoter: human cytomegalovirus (CMV) immediate early promoter
   3677..3701    +  CDS            3xFLAG (fragment): three tandem FLAG® epitope tags
   3708..5330    +  CDS            PKLR (fragment): KPYR_HUMAN - Also known as PK1, PKL. Experimental evidence at protein level: Swiss-Prot protein existence level 1. Plays a key role in glycolysis. From Homo sapiens (Human).
   5379..5972    +  LTR            LTR: long terminal repeat from Moloney murine leukemia virus
   6041..6081    +  CDS            rop (fragment): Rop protein, which maintains plasmids at low copy number; rop
   6183..6323    +  misc_feature   bom: basis of mobility region from pBR322
   6509..7097    -  rep_origin     ori: high-copy-number ColE1/pMB1/pBR322/pUC origin of replication
   7268..8128    -  CDS            AmpR: β-lactamase; bla; confers resistance to ampicillin, carbenicillin, and related antibiotics
   8129..8233    -  promoter       AmpR promoter: bla
