>Addgene plasmid #107160 | Flag-hPKL S113A | addgene full sequence | sequence record 205508 | Addgene NGS Result
CTTTTGAAAGACCCCACCCGTAGGTGGCAAGCTAGCTTAAGTAACGCCACTTTGCAAGGCATGGAAAAAT
ACATAACTGAGAATAGAAAAGTTCAGATCAAGGTCAGGAACAAAGAAACAGCTGAATACCAAACAGGATA
TCTGTGGTAAGCGGTTCCTGCCCCGGCTCAGGGCCAAGAACAGATGAGACAGCTGAGTGATGGGCCAAAC
AGGATATCTGTGGTAAGCAGTTCCTGCCCCGGCTCGGGGCCAAGAACAGATGGTCCCCAGATGCGGTCCA
GCCCTCAGCAGTTTCTAGTGAATCATCAGATGTTTCCAGGGTGCCCCAAGGACCTGAAAATGACCCTGTA
CCTTATTTGAACTAACCAATCAGTTCGCTTCTCGCTTCTGTTCGCGCGCTTCCGCTCTCCGAGCTCAATA
AAAGAGCCCACAACCCCTCACTCGGCGCGCCAGTCTTCCGATAGACTGCGTCGCCCGGGTACCCGTATTC
CCAATAAAGCCTCTTGCTGTTTGCATCCGAATCGTGGTCTCGCTGTTCCTTGGGAGGGTCTCCTCTGAGT
GATTGACTACCCACGACGGGGGTCTTTCATTTGGGGGCTCGTCCGGGATTTGGAGACCCCTGCCCAGGGA
CCACCGACCCACCACCGGGAGGTAAGCTGGCCAGCAACTTATCTGTGTCTGTCCGATTGTCTAGTGTCTA
TGTTTGATGTTATGCGCCTGCGTCTGTACTAGTTAGCTAACTAGCTCTGTATCTGGCGGACCCGTGGTGG
AACTGACGAGTTCTGAACACCCGGCCGCAACCCTGGGAGACGTCCCAGGGACTTTGGGGGCCGTTTTTGT
GGCCCGACCTGAGGAAGGGAGTCGATGTGGAATCCGACCCCGTCAGGATATGTGGTTCTGGTAGGAGACG
AGAACCTAAAACAGTTCCCGCCTCCGTCTGAATTTTTGCTTTCGGTTTGGAACCGAAGCCGCGCGTCTTG
TCTGCTGCAGCGCTGCAGCATCGTTCTGTGTTGTCTCTGTCTGACTGTGTTTCTGTATTTGTCTGAAAAT
TAGGGCCAGACTGTTACCACTCCCTTAAGTTTGACCTTAGGTCACTGGAAAGATGTCGAGCGGATCGCTC
ACAACCAGTCGGTAGATGTCAAGAAGAGACGTTGGGTTACCTTCTGCTCTGCAGAATGGCCAACCTTTAA
CGTCGGATGGCCGCGAGACGGCACCTTTAACCGAGACCTCATCACCCAGGTTAAGATCAAGGTCTTTTCA
CCTGGCCCGCATGGACACCCAGACCAGGTCCCCTACATCGTGACCTGGGAAGCCTTGGCTTTTGACCCCC
CTCCCTGGGTCAAGCCCTTTGTACACCCTAAGCCTCCGCCTCCTCTTCCTCCATCCGCCCCGTCTCTCCC
CCTTGAACCTCCTCGTTCGACCCCGCCTCGATCCTCCCTTTATCCAGCCCTCACTCCTTCTCTAGGCGCC
GGAATTCCGATCTGATAGCTTGCCACAACCCGTACCAAAGATGGATAGATCCGGAAAGCCTGAACTCACC
GCGACGTCTGTCGAGAAGTTTCTGATCGAAAAGTTCGACAGCGTCTCCGACCTGATGCAGCTCTCGGAGG
GCGAAGAATCTCGTGCTTTCAGCTTCGATGTAGGAGGGCGTGGATATGTCCTGCGGGTAAATAGCTGCGC
CGATGGTTTCTACAAAGATCGTTATGTTTATCGGCACTTTGCATCGGCCGCGCTCCCGATTCCGGAAGTG
CTTGACATTGGGGAATTCAGCGAGAGCCTGACCTATTGCATCTCCCGCCGTGCACAGGGTGTCACGTTGC
AAGACCTGCCTGAAACCGAACTGCCCGCTGTTCTGCAGCCGGTCGCGGAGGCCATGGATGCGATCGCTGC
GGCCGATCTTAGCCAGACGAGCGGGTTCGGCCCATTCGGACCGCAAGGAATCGGTCAATACACTACATGG
CGTGATTTCATATGCGCGATTGCTGATCCCCATGTGTATCACTGGCAAACTGTGATGGACGACACCGTCA
GTGCGTCCGTCGCGCAGGCTCTCGATGAGCTGATGCTTTGGGCCGAGGACTGCCCCGAAGTCCGGCACCT
CGTGCACGCGGATTTCGGCTCCAACAATGTCCTGACGGACAATGGCCGCATAACAGCGGTCATTGACTGG
AGCGAGGCGATGTTCGGGGATTCCCAATACGAGGTCGCCAACATCTTCTTCTGGAGGCCGTGGTTGGCTT
GTATGGAGCAGCAGACGCGCTACTTCGAGCGGAGGCATCCGGAGCTTGCAGGATCGCCGCGGCTCCGGGC
GTATATGCTCCGCATTGGTCTTGACCAACTCTATCAGAGCTTGGTTGACGGCAATTTCGATGATGCAGCT
TGGGCGCAGGGTCGATGCGACGCAATCGTCCGATCCGGAGCCGGGACTGTCGGGCGTACACAAATCGCCC
GCAGAAGCGCGGCCGTCTGGACCGATGGCTGTGTAGAAGTACTCGCCGATAGTGGAAACCGACGCCCCAG
CACTCGTCCGAGGGCAAAGGAATAGAGTAGATGCCGACCGAACAAGAGCTGATTTCGAGAACGCCTCAGC
CAGCAACTCGCGCGAGCCTAGCAAGGCAAATGCGAGAGAACGGCCTTACGCTTGGTGGCACAGTTCTCGT
CCACAGTTCGCTAAGCTCGCTCGGCTGGGTCGCGGGAGGGCCGGTCGCAGTGATTCAGGCCCTTCTGGAT
TGTGTTGGTCCCCAGGGCACGATTGTCATGCCCACGCACTCGGGTGATCTGACTGATCCCGCAGATTGGA
GATCGCCGCCCGTGCCTGCCGATTGGGTGCAGATCTCTAGAGCTCGCTGATCCGGCCATTAGCCATATTA
TTCATTGGTTATATAGCATAAATCAATATTGGCTATTGGCCATTGCATACGTTGTATCCATATCATAATA
TGTACATTTATATTGGCTCATGTCCAACATTACCGCCATGTTGACATTGATTATTGACTAGTTATTAATA
GTAATCAATTACGGGGTCATTAGTTCATAGCCCATATATGGAGTTCCGCGTTACATAACTTACGGTAAAT
GGCCCGCCTGGCTGACCGCCCAACGACCCCCGCCCATTGACGTCAATAATGACGTATGTTCCCATAGTAA
CGCCAATAGGGACTTTCCATTGACGTCAATGGGTGGAGTATTTACGGTAAACTGCCCACTTGGCAGTACA
TCAAGTGTATCATATGCCAAGTACGCCCCCTATTGACGTCAATGACGGTAAATGGCCCGCCTGGCATTAT
GCCCAGTACATGACCTTATGGGACTTTCCTACTTGGCAGTACATCTACGTATTAGTCATCGCTATTACCA
TGGTGATGCGGTTTTGGCAGTACATCAATGGGCGTGGATAGCGGTTTGACTCACGGGGATTTCCAAGTCT
CCACCCCATTGACGTCAATGGGAGTTTGTTTTGGCACCAAAATCAACGGGACTTTCCAAAATGTCGTAAC
AACTCCGCCCCATTGACGCAAATGGGCGGTAGGCATGTACGGTGGGAGGTCTATATAAGCAGAGCTCGTT
TAGTGAACCGTCAGATCGCCTGGAGACGCCATCCACGCTGTTTTGACCTCCATAGAAGACACCGGGACCG
ATCCAGCCTCCGCGGCCCCAAGCTTGTTAACGCCACCATGGACTACAAAGACGATGACGATAAAGCAGAA
GGGCCAGCGGGGTATCTGCGGCGGGCCAGTGTGGCCCAACTGACCCAGGAGCTGGGCACTGCCTTCTTCC
AGCAGCAGCAGCTGCCAGCTGCTATGGCAGACACCTTCCTGGAACACCTCTGCCTACTGGACATTGACTC
CGAGCCCGTGGCTGCTCGCAGTACCAGCATCATTGCCACCATCGGGCCAGCATCTCGCTCCGTGGAGCGC
CTCAAGGAGATGATCAAGGCCGGGATGAACATTGCGCGACTCAACTTCTCCCACGGCTCCCACGAGTACC
ATGCTGAGTCCATCGCCAACGTCCGGGAGGCGGTGGAGAGCTTTGCAGGTGCCCCACTCAGCTACCGGCC
CGTGGCCATCGCCCTGGACACCAAGGGACCGGAGATCCGCACTGGGATCCTGCAGGGGGGTCCAGAGTCG
GAAGTGGAGCTGGTGAAGGGCTCCCAGGTGCTGGTGACTGTGGACCCCGCGTTCCGGACGCGGGGGAACG
CGAACACCGTGTGGGTGGACTACCCCAATATTGTCCGGGTCGTGCCGGTGGGGGGCCGCATCTACATTGA
CGACGGGCTCATCTCCCTAGTGGTCCAGAAAATCGGCCCAGAGGGACTGGTGACCCAAGTGGAGAACGGC
GGCGTCCTGGGCAGCCGGAAGGGCGTGAACTTGCCAGGGGCCCAGGTGGACTTGCCCGGGCTGTCCGAGC
AGGACGTCCGAGACCTGCGCTTCGGGGTGGAGCATGGGGTGGACATCGTCTTTGCCTCCTTTGTGCGGAA
AGCCAGCGACGTGGCTGCCGTCAGGGCTGCTCTGGGTCCGGAAGGACACGGCATCAAGATCATCAGCAAA
ATTGAGAACCACGAAGGCGTGAAGAGGTTTGATGAAATCCTGGAGGTGAGCGACGGCATCATGGTGGCAC
GGGGGGACCTAGGCATCGAGATCCCAGCAGAGAAGGTTTTCCTGGCTCAGAAGATGATGATTGGGCGCTG
CAACTTGGCGGGCAAGCCTGTTGTCTGTGCCACACAGATGCTGGAGAGCATGATTACCAAGCCCCGGCCA
ACGAGGGCAGAGACAAGCGATGTCGCCAATGCTGTGCTGGATGGGGCTGACTGCATCATGCTGTCAGGGG
AGACTGCCAAGGGCAACTTCCCTGTGGAAGCGGTGAAGATGCAGCATGCGATTGCCCGGGAGGCAGAGGC
CGCAGTGTACCACCGGCAGCTGTTTGAGGAGCTACGTCGGGCAGCGCCACTAAGCCGTGATCCCACTGAG
GTCACCGCCATTGGTGCTGTGGAGGCTGCCTTCAAGTGCTGTGCTGCTGCCATCATTGTGCTGACCACAA
CTGGCCGCTCAGCCCAGCTTCTGTCTCGGTACCGACCTCGGGCAGCAGTCATTGCTGTCACCCGCTCTGC
CCAGGCTGCCCGCCAGGTCCACTTATGCCGAGGAGTCTTCCCCTTGCTTTACCGTGAACCTCCAGAAGCC
ATCTGGGCAGATGATGTAGATCGCCGGGTGCAATTTGGCATTGAAAGTGGAAAGCTCCGTGGCTTCCTCC
GTGTTGGAGACCTGGTGATTGTGGTGACAGGCTGGCGACCTGGCTCCGGCTACACCAACATCATGAGGGT
GCTAAGCATATCCTGAATCGATAAAATAAAAGATTTTATTTAGTCTCCAGAAAAAGGGGGGAATGAAAGA
CCCCACCTGTAGGTTTGGCAAGCTAGCTTAAGTAACGCCATTTTGCAAGGCATGGAAAAATACATAACTG
AGAATAGAGAAGTTCAGATCAAGGTCAGGAACAGATGGAACAGCTGAATATGGGCCAAACAGGATATCTG
TGGTAAGCAGTTCCTGCCCCGGCTCAGGGCCAAGAACAGATGGAACAGCTGAATATGGGCCAAACAGGAT
ATCTGTGGTAAGCAGTTCCTGCCCCGGCTCAGGGCCAAGAACAGATGGTCCCCAGATGCGGTCCAGCCCT
CAGCAGTTTCTAGAGAACCATCAGATGTTTCCAGGGTGCCCCAAGGACCTGAAATGACCCTGTGCCTTAT
TTGAACTAACCAATCAGTTCGCTTCTCGCTTCTGTTCGCGCGCTTCTGCTCCCCGAGCTCAATAAAAGAG
CCCACAACCCCTCACTCGGGGCGCCAGTCCTCCGATTGACTGAGTCGCCCGGGTACCCGTGTATCCAATA
AACCCTCTTGCAGTTGCATCCGACTTGTGGTCTCGCTGTTCCTTGGGAGGGTCTCCTCTGAGTGATTGAC
TACCCGTCAGCGGGGGTCTTTCATTTGGGGGCTCGTCCGGGATCGGGAGACCCCTGCCCAGGGACCACCG
ACCCACCACCGGGAGGTAAGCTGGCTGCCTCGCGCGTTTCGGTGATGACGGTGAAAACCTCTGACACATG
CAGCTCCCGGAGACGGTCACAGCTTGTCTGTAAGCGGATGCCGGGAGCAGACAAGCCCGTCAGGGCGCGT
CAGCGGGTGTTGGCGGGTGTCGGGGCGCAGCCATGACCCAGTCACGTAGCGATAGCGGAGTGTATACTGG
CTTAACTATGCGGCATCAGAGCAGATTGTACTGAGAGTGCACCATATGCGGTGTGAAATACCGCACAGAT
GCGTAAGGAGAAAATACCGCATCAGGCGCTCTTCCGCTTCCTCGCTCACTGACTCGCTGCGCTCGGTCGT
TCGGCTGCGGCGAGCGGTATCAGCTCACTCAAAGGCGGTAATACGGTTATCCACAGAATCAGGGGATAAC
GCAGGAAAGAACATGTGAGCAAAAGGCCAGCAAAAGGCCAGGAACCGTAAAAAGGCCGCGTTGCTGGCGT
TTTTCCATAGGCTCCGCCCCCCTGACGAGCATCACAAAAATCGACGCTCAAGTCAGAGGTGGCGAAACCC
GACAGGACTATAAAGATACCAGGCGTTTCCCCCTGGAAGCTCCCTCGTGCGCTCTCCTGTTCCGACCCTG
CCGCTTACCGGATACCTGTCCGCCTTTCTCCCTTCGGGAAGCGTGGCGCTTTCTCATAGCTCACGCTGTA
GGTATCTCAGTTCGGTGTAGGTCGTTCGCTCCAAGCTGGGCTGTGTGCACGAACCCCCCGTTCAGCCCGA
CCGCTGCGCCTTATCCGGTAACTATCGTCTTGAGTCCAACCCGGTAAGACACGACTTATCGCCACTGGCA
GCAGCCACTGGTAACAGGATTAGCAGAGCGAGGTATGTAGGCGGTGCTACAGAGTTCTTGAAGTGGTGGC
CTAACTACGGCTACACTAGAAGGACAGTATTTGGTATCTGCGCTCTGCTGAAGCCAGTTACCTTCGGAAA
AAGAGTTGGTAGCTCTTGATCCGGCAAACAAACCACCGCTGGTAGCGGTGGTTTTTTTGTTTGCAAGCAG
CAGATTACGCGCAGAAAAAAAGGATCTCAAGAAGATCCTTTGATCTTTTCTACGGGGTCTGACGCTCAGT
GGAACGAAAACTCACGTTAAGGGATTTTGGTCATGAGATTATCAAAAAGGATCTTCACCTAGATCCTTTT
AAATTAAAAATGAAGTTTTAAATCAATCTAAAGTATATATGAGTAAACTTGGTCTGACAGTTACCAATGC
TTAATCAGTGAGGCACCTATCTCAGCGATCTGTCTATTTCGTTCATCCATAGTTGCCTGACTCCCCGTCG
TGTAGATAACTACGATACGGGAGGGCTTACCATCTGGCCCCAGTGCTGCAATGATACCGCGAGACCCACG
CTCACCGGCTCCAGATTTATCAGCAATAAACCAGCCAGCCGGAAGGGCCGAGCGCAGAAGTGGTCCTGCA
ACTTTATCCGCCTCCATCCAGTCTATTAATTGTTGCCGGGAAGCTAGAGTAAGTAGTTCGCCAGTTAATA
GTTTGCGCAACGTTGTTGCCATTGCTGCAGGCATCGTGGTGTCACGCTCGTCGTTTGGTATGGCTTCATT
CAGCTCCGGTTCCCAACGATCAAGGCGAGTTACATGATCCCCCATGTTGTGCAAAAAAGCGGTTAGCTCC
TTCGGTCCTCCGATCGTTGTCAGAAGTAAGTTGGCCGCAGTGTTATCACTCATGGTTATGGCAGCACTGC
ATAATTCTCTTACTGTCATGCCATCCGTAAGATGCTTTTCTGTGACTGGTGAGTACTCAACCAAGTCATT
CTGAGAATAGTGTATGCGGCGACCGAGTTGCTCTTGCCCGGCGTCAACACGGGATAATACCGCGCCACAT
AGCAGAACTTTAAAAGTGCTCATCATTGGAAAACGTTCTTCGGGGCGAAAACTCTCAAGGATCTTACCGC
TGTTGAGATCCAGTTCGATGTAACCCACTCGTGCACCCAACTGATCTTCAGCATCTTTTACTTTCACCAG
CGTTTCTGGGTGAGCAAAAACAGGAAGGCAAAATGCCGCAAAAAAGGGAATAAGGGCGACACGGAAATGT
TGAATACTCATACTCTTCCTTTTTCAATATTATTGAAGCATTTATCAGGGTTATTGTCTCATGAGCGGAT
ACATATTTGAATGTATTTAGAAAAATAAACAAATAGGGGTTCCGCGCACATTTCCCCGAAAAGTGCCACC
TGACGTCTAAGAAACCATTATTATCATGACATTAACCTATAAAAATAGGCGTATCACGAGGCCCTTTCGT
CTTCAAGAATTCATACCAGATCACCGAAAACTGTCCTCCAAATGTGTCCCCCTCACACTCCCAAATTCGC
GGGCTTCTGCCTCTTAGACCACTCTACCCTATTCCCCACACTCACCGGAGCCAAAGCCGCGGCCCTTCCG
TTTCTTTG
Features (pLannotate 1.2.2; 18 found; start..end, strand, type, name):
      5..112     +  LTR            3' LTR (ΔU3) (fragment): self-inactivating 3' long terminal repeat (LTR) from Moloney murine leukemia virus
    129..186     +  LTR            LTR (fragment): long terminal repeat from Moloney murine leukemia virus
    200..263     +  LTR            LTR (fragment): long terminal repeat from Moloney murine leukemia virus
    416..591     +  LTR            5' LTR (truncated): truncated long terminal repeat from Moloney murine sarcoma virus
    713..987     +  misc_feature   MESV Ψ (fragment): packaging signal of murine embryonic stem cell virus
   1054..1470    +  CDS            gag (truncated): truncated Moloney murine leukemia virus (MMLV) gag gene lacking the start codon
   1525..2545    +  CDS            HygR (fragment): aminoglycoside phosphotransferase from E. coli; aph(4)-Ia; confers resistance to hygromycin
   2563..2841    +  CDS            yokD (fragment): YOKD_BACSU - Experimental evidence at protein level: Swiss-Prot protein existence level 1. May contribute to antibiotic resistance. From Bacillus subtilis (strain 168).
   2983..3362    +  enhancer       CMV enhancer: human cytomegalovirus immediate early enhancer
   3363..3566    +  promoter       CMV promoter: human cytomegalovirus (CMV) immediate early promoter
   3680..3704    +  CDS            3xFLAG (fragment): three tandem FLAG® epitope tags
   3711..5333    +  CDS            PKLR (fragment): KPYR_HUMAN - Also known as PK1, PKL. Experimental evidence at protein level: Swiss-Prot protein existence level 1. Plays a key role in glycolysis. From Homo sapiens (Human).
   5382..5975    +  LTR            LTR: long terminal repeat from Moloney murine leukemia virus
   6044..6084    +  CDS            rop (fragment): Rop protein, which maintains plasmids at low copy number; rop
   6186..6326    +  misc_feature   bom: basis of mobility region from pBR322
   6512..7100    -  rep_origin     ori: high-copy-number ColE1/pMB1/pBR322/pUC origin of replication
   7271..8131    -  CDS            AmpR: β-lactamase; bla; confers resistance to ampicillin, carbenicillin, and related antibiotics
   8132..8236    -  promoter       AmpR promoter: bla
