[The description below was written by a language model from this plasmid's Addgene catalogue record and pLannotate feature annotations shown in this document.]
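Description:
Flag-hPKL S113A is a gammaretroviral mammalian expression plasmid built on the Clontech pLHCX backbone, about 8.5 kb in total. In bacteria it is maintained through a ColE1/pBR322-type origin with an adjacent bom region and a remnant of rop, and it is selected with ampicillin via the bla gene and its own promoter. The record lists it as low copy. The viral portion consists of a 5' long terminal repeat of Moloney murine leukemia/sarcoma virus origin, an extended packaging signal that runs into a truncated gag sequence lacking its start codon, and a full 3' Moloney LTR. When the plasmid is introduced into a packaging cell line that supplies the viral proteins in trans, the region between the LTRs is transcribed, packaged and delivered as an integrating provirus.

Two expression units sit within the provirus. A hygromycin phosphotransferase gene lies just downstream of the packaging region, where it would be expressed from the 5' LTR, and allows selection of stably transduced or transfected cells. An internal CMV immediate early enhancer and promoter then drives the insert, human liver-type pyruvate kinase (PKL, encoded by PKLR), carrying an N-terminal Flag epitope and cloned between HindIII and ClaI sites. The short match to 3xFLAG in the annotation is consistent with a single Flag tag. The coding sequence carries a serine 113 to alanine substitution, which removes a potential phosphorylation site. This fits the associated study of PKA- and CDK-dependent phosphorylation of hepatic pyruvate kinase, where such a non-phosphorylatable mutant can be compared with the wild-type protein. The small yokD annotation after the hygromycin gene is probably a spurious homology hit. The depositor and sequencing-derived records give essentially identical feature maps.
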