Addgene plasmid #107160: Flag-hPKL S113A
Purpose: For mammalian expression of Flag-hPKL S113A
Depositing lab: Jesse Rinehart. Depositing organization: Yale University. Publication: Distinct Hepatic PKA and CDK Signaling Pathways Control Activity-Independent Pyruvate Kinase Phosphorylation and Hepatic Glucose Production. Gassaway BM, Cardone RL, Padyana AK, Petersen MC, Judd ET, Hayes S, Tong S, Barber KW, Apostolidi M, Abulizi A, Sheetz JB, Kshitiz, Aerni HR, Gross S, Kung C, Samuel VT, Shulman GI, Kibbey RG, Rinehart J. Cell Rep. 2019 Dec 10;29(11):3394-3404.e9. doi: 10.1016/j.celrep.2019.11.009. PubMed 31825824.
Backbone
  Vector backbone: pLHCX
  Backbone manufacturer: Clontech
  Backbone size w/o insert (bp): 6819
  Total vector size (bp): 8477
  Vector type: Mammalian Expression, Retroviral
  Selectable markers: Hygromycin
Growth in bacteria
  Bacterial resistance: Ampicillin, 100 μg/mL
  Growth temperature: 37°C
  Growth strain: NEB Stable
  Copy number: Low Copy
Gene/Insert
  Gene/Insert name: Flag-hPKL S113A (alt name: PKL)
  Species: H. sapiens (human)
  Insert size (bp): 1658
  Mutation: Serine 113 mutated to alanine
  Entrez Gene: PKLR (a.k.a. CNSHA2, PK1, PKL, PKRL, RPK)
  Promoter: CMV
  Tag / fusion protein: N-term Flag
  Cloning method: Restriction Enzyme; 5′ cloning site HindIII (not destroyed); 3′ cloning site ClaI (not destroyed)
  Sequencing primers: 5′ agctcgtttagtgaaccgtcagatc; 3′ acctacaggtggggtctttcattccc
Terms and licenses: Academic/Nonprofit Terms; Industry Terms: Not Available to Industry
How to cite: Flag-hPKL S113A was a gift from Jesse Rinehart (Addgene plasmid # 107160 ; http://n2t.net/addgene:107160 ; RRID:Addgene_107160)
